Addgene plasmid #124415: pTU-A-013
Purpose: Slot A, empty (step 1)
Depositing lab: Yolanda Schaerli. Depositing organization: Universite de Lausanne (UNIL). Publication: A Framework for the Modular and Combinatorial Assembly of Synthetic Gene Circuits. Santos-Moreno J, Schaerli Y. ACS Synth Biol. 2019 Jul 19;8(7):1691-1697. doi: 10.1021/acssynbio.9b00174. Epub 2019 Jun 24. PubMed 31185158.
Backbone
  Vector backbone: pCDF
  Vector type: Bacterial Expression
Growth in bacteria
  Bacterial resistance: Spectinomycin, 50 μg/mL
  Growth temperature: 37°C
  Growth strain: DH5alpha
  Copy number: High Copy
Gene/Insert
  Gene/Insert name: slot A + terminator + spacer
Terms and licenses: Academic/Nonprofit Terms; Industry Terms: Not Available to Industry
Depositor comments: GenBank file with original annotations can be downloaded from the "Resource Information" section. Please visit https://www.biorxiv.org/content/10.1101/611574v1 for bioRxiv preprint.
How to cite: pTU-A-013 was a gift from Yolanda Schaerli (Addgene plasmid # 124415 ; http://n2t.net/addgene:124415 ; RRID:Addgene_124415)
