[The description below was written by a language model from this plasmid's Addgene catalogue record and pLannotate feature annotations shown in this document.]
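Description:
pTU-A-013 is a small (about 2.7 kb) bacterial plasmid built on a pCDF backbone. It serves as an empty "slot A" transcriptional-unit vector for the first step of a modular, combinatorial framework for assembling synthetic gene circuits in E. coli. It replicates from the CloDF13 (CDF) origin, which belongs to a compatibility group that lets it coexist with plasmids carrying other compatible origins, a useful property when circuit components are spread across several vectors. Selection relies on the aadA aminoglycoside adenylyltransferase gene (SmR), which confers resistance to spectinomycin and streptomycin and is annotated here downstream of an AmpR (bla) promoter. The record lists the plasmid as high copy.

The insert is described as slot A plus a terminator and a spacer, and no promoter, coding sequence or reporter is annotated in the cargo region, consistent with an empty acceptor. The feature table shows a cluster of transcription terminators: a T7 terminator followed by the rrnB T1 and rrnB T2 terminators from E. coli. Elements like these typically end transcription of whatever unit is placed in the slot and insulate it from read-through into or from neighbouring sequence. A very short fragment matching the tetracycline efflux gene is also detected, but it is far too small to be functional and is probably a remnant or part of the spacer sequence. The record does not state the cloning sites or the assembly chemistry that define slot A, nor the exact boundaries of the slot. The depositor notes that a separately available annotated file carries the original annotations. The plasmid's apparent use is as a step-one receiver or placeholder when building multi-unit circuits.
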