Features (pLannotate 1.2.2; 7 found; start..end, strand, type, name):
     97..137     -  CDS            TcR (fragment): tetracycline efflux protein; tet; confers resistance to tetracycline
    598..645     +  terminator     T7 terminator: transcription terminator for bacteriophage T7 RNA polymerase
    657..700     -  terminator     rrnB T1 terminator: Escherichia coli rrnB; transcription terminator T1 from the E. coli rrnB gene
    832..859     +  terminator     rrnB T2 terminator: transcription terminator T2 from the E. coli rrnB gene
    988..1779    -  CDS            SmR: aminoglycoside adenylyltransferase (Murphy, 1985); aadA; confers resistance to spectinomycin and streptomycin
   1780..1871    -  promoter       AmpR promoter: bla
   1919..2657    -  rep_origin     CloDF13 ori: Plasmids containing the CloDF13 (CDF) origin of replication can be propagated in E. coli cells that contain additional plasmids with compatible origins.
>Addgene plasmid #124415 | pTU-A-013 | addgene full sequence | sequence record 244542 | Addgene NGS Result
TTTTCTACTGAACCGCTCTAGATTTCAGTGCAATTTATCTCTTCAAATGTAGCACCTGAAGTCAGCCCCA
TACGATATAAGTTGTAATTCTCATGTTAGTCATGCCCCGCGCCCACCGGAAGGAGCTGACTGGGTTGCTC
CTAGGATGCAGTGACTCGCACATTTCCCCGAAAAGTGCCACCTGAATTCATAGGATAGATTCTGGAAACT
TTACCGTCCGAGCTCAGGCTTACCTTACTCGAGCAATAAACAGTTGATAGGGCTTCTCCGTTACCATGGT
TCAGCCAAAAAACTTAAGACCGCCGGTCTTGTCCACTACCTTGCAGTAATGCGGTGGACAGGATCGGCGG
TTTTCTTTTCTCTTCTCAATTCTTCTGACCTGTAACGAATAATAGATAGTAAAGTAGTCTCCGATTGAGT
TTTCTCTGCCGAGTCCCACCCAGTTCTGTGATTTCAGTAAGTTGGTAATTGATACACTGTTGCGAGAACT
GCTGCCTGGTAGTAGATAGGTTGTTATTGAGTAAGAAGGTAAAGTGAACGAAATCCCTGAAACTGAGACT
GTAGAAAATAAGCTTTGCTGCCACCGCTGAGCAATAACTAGCATAACCCCTTGGGGCCTCTAAACGGGTC
TTGAGGGGTTTTTTGCCAGGCATCAAATAAAACGAAAGGCTCAGTCGGAAGACTGGGCCTTTCGTTTTAT
CTGTTGTTTGTCGGTGAACGCTCTCCTGAGTAGGACAAATCCGCCGGGAGCGGATTTGAACGTTGTGAAG
CAACGGCCCGGAGGGTGGCGGGCAGGACGCCCGCCATAAACTGCCAGGCATCAAACTAAGCAGAAGGCCA
TCCTGACGGATGGCCTTTTTGCGTTTCAGATCTACCGGTAAACCAGCAATAGACATAAGCGGCTATTTAA
CGACCCTGCCCTGAACCGACGACCGGGTCATCGTGGCCGGATCTTGCGGCCCCTCGGCTTGAACGAATTG
TTAGACATTATTTGCCGACTACCTTGGTGATCTCGCCTTTCACGTAGTGGACAAATTCTTCCAACTGATC
TGCGCGCGAGGCCAAGCGATCTTCTTCTTGTCCAAGATAAGCCTGTCTAGCTTCAAGTATGACGGGCTGA
TACTGGGCCGGCAGGCGCTCCATTGCCCAGTCGGCAGCGACATCCTTCGGCGCGATTTTGCCGGTTACTG
CGCTGTACCAAATGCGGGACAACGTAAGCACTACATTTCGCTCATCGCCAGCCCAGTCGGGCGGCGAGTT
CCATAGCGTTAAGGTTTCATTTAGCGCCTCAAATAGATCCTGTTCAGGAACCGGATCAAAGAGTTCCTCC
GCCGCTGGACCTACCAAGGCAACGCTATGTTCTCTTGCTTTTGTCAGCAAGATAGCCAGATCAATGTCGA
TCGTGGCTGGCTCGAAGATACCTGCAAGAATGTCATTGCGCTGCCATTCTCCAAATTGCAGTTCGCGCTT
AGCTGGATAACGCCACGGAATGATGTCGTCGTGCACAACAATGGTGACTTCTACAGCGCGGAGAATCTCG
CTCTCTCCAGGGGAAGCCGAAGTTTCCAAAAGGTCGTTGATCAAAGCTCGCCGCGTTGTTTCATCAAGCC
TTACGGTCACCGTAACCAGCAAATCAATATCACTGTGTGGCTTCAGGCCGTCATCCACTGCGGAGCCGTA
CAAATGTACGGCCAGCAACGTCGGTTCGAGATGGCGCTCGATGACGCCAACTACCTCTGATAGTTGAGTC
GATACTTCGGCGATCACCGCTTCCCTCATACTCTTCCTTTTTCAATATTATTGAAGCATTTATCAGGGTT
ATTGTCTCATGAGCGGATACATATTTGAATGTATTTAGAAAAATAAACAAATAGCTAGCTCACTCGGTCG
CTACGCTCCGGGCGTGAGACTGCGGCGGGCGCTGCGGACACATACAAAGTTACCCACAGATTCCGTGGAT
AAGCAGGGGACTAACATGTGAGGCAAAACAGCAGGGCCGCGCCGGTGGCGTTTTTCCATAGGCTCCGCCC
TCCTGCCAGAGTTCACATAAACAGACGCTTTTCCGGTGCATCTGTGGGAGCCGTGAGGCTCAACCATGAA
TCTGACAGTACGGGCGAAACCCGACAGGACTTAAAGATCCCCACCGTTTCCGGCGGGTCGCTCCCTCTTG
CGCTCTCCTGTTCCGACCCTGCCGTTTACCGGATACCTGTTCCGCCTTTCTCCCTTACGGGAAGTGTGGC
GCTTTCTCATAGCTCACACACTGGTATCTCGGCTCGGTGTAGGTCGTTTGCTCCAAGCTGGGCTGTAAGC
AAGAACTCCCCGTTCAGCCCGACTGCTGCGCCTTATCCGGTAACTGTTCACTTGAGTCCAACCCGGAAAA
GCACGGTAAAACGCCACTGGCAGCAGCCATTGGTAACTGGGAGTTCGCAGAGGATTTGTTTAGCTAAACA
CGCGGTTGCTCTTGAAGTGTGCGCCAAAGTCCGGCTACACTGGAAGGACAGATTTGGTTGCTGTGCTCTG
CGAAAGCCAGTTACCACGGTTAAGCAGTTCCCCAACTGACTTAACCTTCGATCAAACCACCTCCCCAGGT
GGTTTTTTCGTTTACAGGGCAAAAGATTACGCGCAGAAAAAAAGGATCTCAAGAAGATCCTTTGATC
